>Addgene plasmid #85391 | RGD-ACP-I27-CC | addgene full sequence | sequence record 172701 | Addgene NGS Result
TGGCGAATGGG
[124 nt withheld, positions 12-135]
C
[91 nt withheld, positions 137-227]
A
[49 nt withheld, positions 229-277]
CCTTTGACGTTGGAGTCCACGTTCTTT
[37 nt withheld, positions 305-341]
ACCCTATCTCGGTCTATTCTTTTGATTTATAAGGGATTTTGCCGATTTCGGCCTATTGGTTAAAAAATGA
GCTGATTTAACAAAAATTTAACGCGAATTTTAACAAAATATTAACGCTTACAATTTAGGTGGCACTTTTC
GGGGAAATGTGCGCGGAACCCCTATTTGTTTATTTTTCTAAATACATTCAAATATGTATCCGCTCATGAG
ACAATAACCCTGATAAATGCTTCAATAATATTGAAAAAGGAAGAGTATGAGTATTCAACATTTCCGTGTC
GCCCTTATTCCCTTTTTTGCGGCATTTTGCCTTCCTGTTTTTGCTCACCCAGAAACGCTGGTGAAAGTAA
AAGATGCTGAAGATCAGTTGGGTGCACGAGTGGGTTACATCGAACTGGATCTCAACAGCGGTAAGATCCT
TGAGAGTTTTCGCCCCGAAGAACGTTTTCCAATGATGAGCACTTTTAAAGTTCTGCTATGTGGCGCGGTA
TTATCCCGTATTGACGCCGGGCAAGAGCAACTCGGTCGCCGCATACACTATTCTCAGAATGACTTGGTTG
AGTACTCACCAGTCACAGAAAAGCATCTTACGGATGGCATGACAGTAAGAGAATTATGCAGTGCTGCCAT
AACCATGAGTGATAACACTGCGGCCAACTTACTTCTGACAACGATCGGAGGACCGAAGGAGCTAACCGCT
TTTTTGCACAACATGGGGGATCATGTAACTCGCCTTGATCGTTGGGAACCGGAGCTGAATGAAGCCATAC
CAAACGACGAGCGTGACACCACGATGCCTGCAGCAATGGCAACAACGTTGCGCAAACTATTAACTGGCGA
ACTACTTACTCTAGCTTCCCGGCAACAATTAATAGACTGGATGGAGGCGGATAAAGTTGCAGGACCACTT
CTGCGCTCGGCCCTTCCGGCTGGCTGGTTTATTGCTGATAAATCTGGAGCCGGTGAGCGTGGGTCTCGCG
GTATCATTGCAGCACTGGGGCCAGATGGTAAGCCCTCCCGTATCGTAGTTATCTACACGACGGGGAGTCA
GGCAACTATGGATGAACGAAATAGACAGATCGCTGAGATAGGTGCCTCACTGATTAAGCATTGGTAACTG
TCAGACCAAGTTTACTCATATATACTTTAGATTGATTTAAAACTTCATTTTTAATTTAAAAGGATCTAGG
TGAAGATCCTTTTTGATAATCTCATGACCAAAATCCCTTAACGTGAGTTTTCGTTCCACTGAGCGTCAGA
CCCCGTAGAAAAGATCAAAGGATCTTCTTGAGATCCTTTTTTTCTGCGCGTAATCTGCTGCTTGCAAACA
AAAAAACCACCGCTACCAGCGGTGGTTTGTTTGCCGGATCAAGAGCTACCAACTCTTTTTCCGAAGGTAA
CTGGCTTCAGCAGAGCGCAGATACCAAATACTGTCCTTCTAGTGTAGCCGTAGTTAGGCCACCACTTCAA
GAACTCTGTAGCACCGCCTACATACCTCGCTCTGCTAATCCTGTTACCAGTGGCTGCTGCCAGTGGCGAT
AAGTCGTGTCTTACCGGGTTGGACTCAAGACGATAGTTACCGGATAAGGCGCAGCGGTCGGGCTGAACGG
GGGGTTCGTGCACACAGCCCAGCTTGGAGCGAACGACCTACACCGAACTGAGATACCTACAGCGTGAGCT
ATGAGAAAGCGCCACGCTTCCCGAAGGGAGAAAGGCGGACAGGTATCCGGTAAGCGGCAGGGTCGGAACA
GGAGAGCGCACGAGGGAGCTTCCAGGGGGAAACGCCTGGTATCTTTATAGTCCTGTCGGGTTTCGCCACC
TCTGACTTGAGCGTCGATTTTTGTGATGCTCGTCAGGGGGGCGGAGCCTATGGAAAAACGCCAGCAACGC
GGCCTTTTTACGGTTCCTGGCCTTTTGCTGGCCTTTTGCTCACATGTTCTTTCCTGCGTTATCCCCTGAT
TCTGTGGATAACCGTATTACCGCCTTTGAGTGAGCTGATACCGCTCGCCGCAGCCGAACGACCGAGCGCA
GCGAGTCAGTGAGCGAGGAAGCGGAAGAGCGCCTGATGCGGTATTTTCTCCTTACGCATCTGTGCGGTAT
TTCACACCGCAATGGTGCACTCTCAGTACAATCTGCTCTGATGCCGCATAGTTAAGCCAGTATACACTCC
GCTATCGCTACGTGACTGGGTCATGGCTGCGCCCCGACACCCGCCAACACCCGCTGACGCGCCCTGACGG
GCTTGTCTGCTCCCGGCATCCGCTTACAGACAAGCTGTGACCGTCTCCGGGAGCTGCATGTGTCAGAGGT
TTTCACCGTCATCACCGAAACGCGCGAGGCAGCTGCGGTAAAGCTCATCAGCGTGGTCGTGAAGCGATTC
ACAGATGTCTGCCTGTTCATCCGCGTCCAGCTCGTTGAGTTTCTCCAGAAGCGTTAATGTCTGGCTTCTG
ATAAAGCGGGCCATGTTAAGGGCGGTTTTTTCCTGTTTGGTCACTGATGCCTCCGTGTAAGGGGGATTTC
TGTTCATGGGGGTAATGATACCGATGAAACGAGAGAGGATGCTCACGATACGGGTTACTGATGATGAACA
TGCCCGGTTACTGGAACGTTGTGAGGGTAAACAACTGGCGGTATGGATGCGGCGGGACCAGAGAAAAATC
ACTCAGGGTCAATGCCAGCGCTTCGTTAATACAGATGTAGGTGTTCCACAGGGTAGCCAGCAGCATCCTG
CGATGCAGATCCGGAACATAATGGTGCAGGGCGCTGACTTCCGCGTTTCCAGACTTTACGAAACACGGAA
ACCGAAGACCATTCATGTTGTTGCTCAGGTCGCAGACGTTTTGCAGCAGCAGTCGCTTCACGTTCGCTCG
CGTATCGGTGATTCATTCTGCTAACCAGTAAGGCAACCCCGCCAGCCTAGCCGGGTCCTCAACGACAGGA
GCACGATCATGCGCACCCGTGGGGCCGCCATGCCGGCGATAATGGCCTGCTTCTCGCCGAAACGTTTGGT
GGCGGGACCAGTGACGAAGGCTTGAGCGAGGGCGTGCAAGATTCCGAATACCGCAAGCGACAGGCCGATC
ATCGTCGCGCTCCAGCGAAAGCGGTCCTCGCCGAAAATGACCCAGAGCGCTGCCGGCACCTGTCCTACGA
GTTGCATGATAAAGAAGACAGTCATAAGTGCGGCGACGATAGTCATGCCCCGCGCCCACCGGAAGGAGCT
GACTGGGTTGAAGGCTCTCAAGGGCATCGGTCGAGATCCCGGTGCCTAATGAGTGAGCTAACTTACATTA
ATTGCGTTGCGCTCACTGCCCGCTTTCCAGTCGGGAAACCTGTCGTGCCAGCTGCATTAATGAATCGGCC
AACGCGCGGGGAGAGGCGGTTTGCGTATTGGGCGCCAGGGTGGTTTTTCTTTTCACCAGTGAGACGGGCA
ACAGCTGATTGCCCTTCACCGCCTGGCCCTGAGAGAGTTGCAGCAAGCGGTCCACGCTGGTTTGCCCCAG
CAGGCGAAAATCCTGTTTGATGGTGGTTAACGGCGGGATATAACATGAGCTGTCTTCGGTATCGTCGTAT
CCCACTACCGAGATATCCGCACCAACGCGCAGCCCGGACTCGGTAATGGCGCGCATTGCGCCCAGCGCCA
TCTGATCGTTGGCAACCAGCATCGCAGTGGGAACGATGCCCTCATTCAGCATTTGCATGGTTTGTTGAAA
ACCGGACATGGCACTCCAGTCGCCTTCCCGTTCCGCTATCGGCTGAATTTGATTGCGAGTGAGATATTTA
TGCCAGCCAGCCAGACGCAGACGCGCCGAGACAGAACTTAATGGGCCCGCTAACAGCGCGATTTGCTGGT
GACCCAATGCGACCAGATGCTCCACGCCCAGTCGCGTACCGTCTTCATGGGAGAAAATAATACTGTTGAT
GGGTGTCTGGTCAGAGACATCAAGAAATAACGCCGGAACATTAGTGCAGGCAGCTTCCACAGCAATGGCA
TCCTGGTCATCCAGCGGATAGTTAATGATCAGCCCACTGACGCGTTGCGCGAGAAGATTGTGCACCGCCG
CTTTACAGGCTTCGACGCCGCTTCGTTCTACCATCGACACCACCACGCTGGCACCCAGTTGATCGGCGCG
AGATTTAATCGCCGCGACAATTTGCGACGGCGCGTGCAGGGCCAGACTGGAGGTGGCAACGCCAATCAGC
AACGACTGTTTGCCCGCCAGTTGTTGTGCCACGCGGTTGGGAATGTAATTCAGCTCCGCCATCGCCGCTT
CCACTTTTTCCCGCGTTTTCGCAGAAACGTGGCTGGCCTGGTTCACCACGCGGGAAACGGTCTGATAAGA
GACACCGGCATACTCTGCGACATCGTATAACGTTACTGGTTTCACATTCACCACCCTGAATTGACTCTCT
TCCGGGCGCTATCATGCCATACCGCGAAAGGTTTTGCGCCATTCGATGGTGTCCGGGATCTCGACGCTCT
CCCTTATGCGACTCCTGCATTAGGAAGCAGCCCAGTAGTAGGTTGAGGCCGTTGAGCACCGCCGCCGCAA
GGAATGGTGCATGCAAGGAGATGGCGCCCAACAGTCCCCCGGCCACGGGGCCTGCCACCATACCCACGCC
GAAACAAGCGCTCATGAGCCCGAAGTGGCGAGCCCGATCTTCCCCATCGGTGATGTCGGCGATATAGGCG
CCAGCAACCGCACCTGTGGCGCCGGTGATGCCGGCCACGATGCGTCCGGCGTAGAGGATCGAGATCTCGA
TCCCGCGAAATTAATACGACTCACTATAGGGGAATTGTGAGCGGATAACAATTCCCCTCTAGAAATAATT
TTGTTTAACTTTAAGAAGGAGATATACATATGACCGTGTATGCAGTTACCGGTCGTGGTGATAGTCCGGC
AAGCAGCGCAGCAAGCACCATTGAAGAACGTGTGAAAAAAATCATTGGTGAACAGCTGGGTGTGAAACAA
GAAGAAGTTACCAATAACGCCAGCTTTGTTGAAGATCTGGGTGCAACCAGCCTGGGCACCGTTGAACTGG
TTATGGCACTGGAAGAAGAATTTGATACCGAAATTCCGGATGAAGAAGCCGAAAAAATCACCACCGTTCA
GGCAGCAATTGATTATATCAATGGTCATCAGGCCCTGATCGAAGTTGAAAAACCGCTGTATGGTGTTGAA
GTTTTTGTTGGTGAAACCGCACACTTTGAAATTGAACTGAGCGAACCGGATGTTCATGGTCAGTGGAAAC
TGAAAGGTCAGCCGCTGGCAGCAAGTCCGGATTGTGAAATTATTGAAGATGGCAAAAAACACATCCTGAT
CCTGCATAATTGTCAGCTGGGTATGACCGGTGAAGTTAGCTTTCAAGCAGCAAATACCAAAAGCGCAGCC
AATCTGAAAGTTAAAGAACTGTGTTGTCATCACCATCACCACCATTAGGATCCGAATTCGAGCTCCGTCG
ACAAGCTTGCGGCCGCACTCGAGCACCACCACCACCACCACTGAGATCCGGCTGCTAACAAAGCCCGAAA
GGAAGCTGAGTTGGCTGCTGCCACCGCTGAGCAATAACTAGCATAACCCCTTGGGGCCTCTAAACGGGTC
TTGAGGGGTTTTTTGCTGAAAGGAGGAACTATATCCGGAT
Features (pLannotate 1.2.2; 19 found; start..end, strand, type, name):
     12..440     +  rep_origin     f1 ori (sequence partly withheld): f1 bacteriophage origin of replication; arrow indicates direction of (+) strand synthesis
    493..597     +  promoter       AmpR promoter: bla
    598..1458    +  CDS            AmpR: β-lactamase; bla; confers resistance to ampicillin, carbenicillin, and related antibiotics
   1629..2217    +  rep_origin     ori: high-copy-number ColE1/pMB1/pBR322/pUC origin of replication
   2403..2542    -  misc_feature   bom: basis of mobility region from pBR322
   2644..2835    -  CDS            rop: Rop protein, which maintains plasmids at low copy number; rop
   2852..3232    +  CDS            YPB1_ECOLX: Protein predicted: Swiss-Prot protein existence level 4. From Escherichia coli.
   3304..3595    -  CDS            TcR (fragment): tetracycline efflux protein; tet; confers resistance to tetracycline
   3610..3631    -  protein_bind   CAP binding site: CAP binding activates transcription in the presence of cAMP. E. coli catabolite activator protein
   3644..4726    -  CDS            lacI: lac repressor; lacI; The lac repressor binds to the lac operator to inhibit transcription in E. coli. This inhibition can be relieved by adding lactose or isopropyl-β-D-thiogalactopyranoside (IPTG).
   4727..4804    -  promoter       lacI promoter: lacI
   4812..5091    -  CDS            TcR (fragment): tetracycline efflux protein; tet; confers resistance to tetracycline
   5113..5131    +  promoter       T7 promoter: promoter for bacteriophage T7 RNA polymerase
   5132..5156    +  protein_bind   lac operator: The lac repressor binds to the lac operator to inhibit transcription in E. coli. This inhibition can be relieved by adding lactose or isopropyl-β-D-thiogalactopyranoside (IPTG). lac repressor encoded by lacI
   5171..5193    +  RBS            RBS: efficient ribosome binding site from bacteriophage T7 gene 10 (Olins and Rangwala, 1989)
   5255..5485    +  CDS            acpP: ACP_ECOLI - Experimental evidence at protein level: Swiss-Prot protein existence level 1. Carrier of the growing fatty acid chain in fatty acid biosynthesis. From Escherichia coli (strain K12).
   5825..5842    +  CDS            9xHis (fragment): 9xHis affinity tag
   5852..5901    +  CDS            SET1 (fragment): solubility-enhancement tag derived from T7 phage gene 10B
   5909..5956    +  terminator     T7 terminator: transcription terminator for bacteriophage T7 RNA polymerase
