[The description below was written by a language model from this plasmid's Addgene catalogue record and pLannotate feature annotations shown in this document.]
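Description:
RGD-ACP-I27-CC is a bacterial expression plasmid built on the pET-22b backbone for producing a recombinant protein used as a molecular tension fluorescence microscopy (MTFM) sensor of integrin forces. The sequenced record is 5,981 nt. It is propagated in E. coli through a ColE1/pBR322-type origin accompanied by the bom region and the rop gene, and it is selected with ampicillin via the β-lactamase gene. An f1 origin is also present. Short stretches annotated as tetracycline-resistance fragments and a predicted E. coli ORF appear to be pBR322-derived backbone remnants rather than functional markers.

Expression is driven by a T7 promoter followed by a lac operator and the T7 gene 10 ribosome binding site, with the plasmid-borne lacI gene supplying repressor. Transcription therefore requires a host that provides T7 RNA polymerase, such as a DE3 lysogen, and is inducible with IPTG; it ends at the T7 terminator.

According to the record, the open reading frame encodes a fibronectin-derived RGD integrin-binding motif, an acyl carrier protein (ACP) tag, the 27th immunoglobulin domain of cardiac titin (I27), two added C-terminal cysteines and a backbone-encoded C-terminal 6xHis tag for purification. The automated annotation detects the E. coli acpP-derived ACP segment and the His tag (labelled as a 9xHis fragment), but the RGD, I27 and cysteine portions are not annotated. A short hit to a T7 gene 10B solubility tag just before the terminator is probably incidental.

In use, the ACP tag allows site-specific fluorophore labelling (Alexa488 per the depositor), and the cysteines anchor the protein to a gold nanoparticle. Cellular integrins engage the RGD motif and pull on the I27 domain, so the sensor reports high-magnitude forces within focal adhesions.
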