Addgene plasmid #85391: RGD-ACP-I27-CC
Purpose: MTFM sensor to measure integrin mechanical forces. Integrin binding domain fused to titan immunoglobulin domain (I27) with two cysteines (CC) for immobilization and ACP tag for fluorophore labeling
Depositing lab: Khalid Salaita. Depositing organization: Emory University. Publication: Titin-Based Nanoparticle Tension Sensors Map High-Magnitude Integrin Forces within Focal Adhesions. Galior K, Liu Y, Yehl K, Vivek S, Salaita K. Nano Lett. 2016 Jan 13;16(1):341-8. doi: 10.1021/acs.nanolett.5b03888. Epub 2015 Dec 7. PubMed 26598972.
Backbone
  Vector backbone: pET-22b
  Backbone manufacturer: Novagen
  Backbone size w/o insert (bp): 5493
  Vector type: Bacterial Expression
Growth in bacteria
  Bacterial resistance: Ampicillin, 100 μg/mL
  Growth temperature: 37°C
  Growth strain: DH5alpha
  Growth instructions: Use BL21(DE3) strain for expression
  Copy number: Unknown
Gene/Insert
  Gene/Insert name: RGD motif for integrin binding fused to acyl carrier protein (ACP) tag and titin immunoglobulin domain (I27) (alt name: KS24-ECC)
  Promoter: T7
  Tag / fusion protein: 6x His (C terminal on backbone)
  Cloning method: Unknown
  Sequencing primers: 5′ T7; 3′ T7-term
Terms and licenses: Academic/Nonprofit Terms; Industry Terms: Not Available to Industry
Depositor comments: Fibronectin binding motif (RGD) is TVYAVTGRGDSPASSAA. ACP-tag is present at the N-terminus of I27 domain and was used to label the fusion protein with the Alexa488 fluorophore. I27 domain is the 27th immunoglobulin domain of cardiac titin. Two cysteine residues were added at the C-terminus of I27 to allow immobilization onto a gold nanoparticle. Please see the associated publication for material and methods information.
How to cite: RGD-ACP-I27-CC was a gift from Khalid Salaita (Addgene plasmid # 85391 ; http://n2t.net/addgene:85391 ; RRID:Addgene_85391)
